>Addgene plasmid #152699 | pGBW-m4133429 | depositor full sequence | sequence record 295711 | Full Sequence
CACCATGAATGAGCTTAGTCCTGTTGCACTACGACAGATGTCTTGTGCTGCCGGTACTACACAAACTGCT
TGCACTGATGACAATGCGTTAGCTTACTACAACACAACAAAGGGAGGTAGGTTTGTACTTGCACTGTTAT
CCGATTTACAGGATTTGAAATGGGCTAGATTCCCTAAGAGTGATGGAACTGGTACTATCTATACAGAACT
GGAACCACCTTGTAGGTTTGTTACAGACACACCTAAAGGTCCTAAAGTGAAGTATTTATACTTTATTAAA
GGATTAAACAACCTAAATAGAGGTATGGTACTTGGTAGTTTAGCTGCCACAGTACGTCTAGAAAACCTTT
ACTTTCAGTCGATGAGTGACAAAATCATTCATCTAACCGATGACTCCTTTGATACAGACGTGTTGAAGGC
CGATGGTGCGATACTGGTAGATTTCTGGGCTGAATGGTGTGGCCCGTGCAAGATGATCGCACCCATTCTG
GACGAGATCGCCGACGAGTATCAAGGAAAATTAACTGTCGCTAAGCTTAATATAGATCAGAACCCAGGGA
CGGCACCTAAATACGGCATCAGGGGAATACCTACCCTCCTGCTCTTTAAGAATGGGGAAGTTGCCGCGAC
AAAAGTGGGAGCCCTGTCTAAGGGCCAGCTAAAAGAGTTCTTGGACGCTAACCTGGCAGGTTCAGGCTCG
GGGCACATGCACCATCACCATCACCATAGCAGCGGGCTCGTGCCACGCGGCTAAGGATCCGCAGGCCTCT
GCTAGCTTGACTGACTGAGATACAGCGTACCTTCAGCTCACAGACATGATAAGATACATTGATGAGTTTG
GACAAACCACAACTAGAATGCAGTGAAAAAAATGCTTTATTTGTGAAATTTGTGATGCTATTGCTTTATT
TGTAACCATTATAAGCTGCAATAAACAAGTTAACAACAACAATTGCATTCATTTTATGTTTCAGGTTCAG
GGGGAGGTGTGGGAGGTTTTTTAAAGCAAGTAAAACCTCTACAAATGTGGTATTGGCCCATCTCTATCGG
TATCGTAGCATAACCCCTTGGGGCCTCTAAACGGGTCTTGAGGGGTTTTTTGTGCCCCTCGGGCCGGATT
GCTATCTACCGGCATTGGCGCAGAAAAAAATGCCTGATGCGACGCTGCGCGTCTTATACTCCCACATATG
CCAGATTCAGCAACGGATACGGCTTCCCCAACTTGCCCACTTCCATACGTGTCCTCCTTACCAGAAATTT
ATCCTTAAGGTCGTCAGCTATCCTGCAGGCGATCTCTCGATTTCGATCAAGACATTCCTTTAATGGTCTT
TTCTGGACACCACTAGGGGTCAGAAGTAGTTCATCAAACTTTCTTCCCTCCCTAATCTCATTGGTTACCT
TGGGCTATCGAAACTTAATTAACCAGTCAAGTCAGCTACTTGGCGAGATCGACTTGTCTGGGTTTCGACT
ACGCTCAGAATTGCGTCAGTCAAGTTCGATCTGGTCCTTGCTATTGCACCCGTTCTCCGATTACGAGTTT
CATTTAAATCATGTGAGCAAAAGGCCAGCAAAAGGCCAGGAACCGTAAAAAGGCCGCGTTGCTGGCGTTT
TTCCATAGGCTCCGCCCCCCTGACGAGCATCACAAAAATCGACGCTCAAGTCAGAGGTGGCGAAACCCGA
CAGGACTATAAAGATACCAGGCGTTTCCCCCTGGAAGCTCCCTCGTGCGCTCTCCTGTTCCGACCCTGCC
GCTTACCGGATACCTGTCCGCCTTTCTCCCTTCGGGAAGCGTGGCGCTTTCTCATAGCTCACGCTGTAGG
TATCTCAGTTCGGTGTAGGTCGTTCGCTCCAAGCTGGGCTGTGTGCACGAACCCCCCGTTCAGCCCGACC
GCTGCGCCTTATCCGGTAACTATCGTCTTGAGTCCAACCCGGTAAGACACGACTTATCGCCACTGGCAGC
AGCCACTGGTAACAGGATTAGCAGAGCGAGGTATGTAGGCGGTGCTACAGAGTTCTTGAAGTGGTGGCCT
AACTACGGCTACACTAGAAGAACAGTATTTGGTATCTGCGCTCTGCTGAAGCCAGTTACCTTCGGAAAAA
GAGTTGGTAGCTCTTGATCCGGCAAACAAACCACCGCTGGTAGCGGTGGTTTTTTTGTTTGCAAGCAGCA
GATTACGCGCAGAAAAAAAGGATCTCAAGAAGATCCTTTGATCTTTTCTACGGGGTCTGACGCTCAGTGG
AACGAAAACTCACGTTAAGGGATTTTGGTCATGAGATTATCAAAAAGGATCTTCACCTAGATCCTTTTAA
ATTAAAAATGAAGTTTTAAATCAATCTAAAGTATATATGAGTAAACTTGGTCTGACAGTTACCAATGCTT
AATCAGTGAGGCACCTATCTCAGCGATCTGTCTATTTCGTTCATCCATAGTTGCATTTAAATTTCCGAAC
TCTCCAAGGCCCTCGTCGGAAAATCTTCAAACCTTTCGTCCGATCCATCTTGCAGGCTACCTCTCGAACG
AACTATCGCAAGTCTCTTGGCCGGCCTTGCGCCTTGGCTATTGCTTGGCAGCGCCTATCGCCAGGTATTA
CTCCAATCCCGAATATCCGAGATCGGGATCACCCGAGAGAAGTTCAACCTACATCCTCAATCCCGATCTA
TCCGAGATCCGAGGAATATCGAAATCGGGGCGCGCCTGGCCTCCGCGCCGGGTTTTGGCGCCTCCCGCGG
GCGCCCCCCTCGTCACGGCGAGCGCTGCCACGTCAGACGAAGGGCGCAGGAGCGTCCTGATCCTTCCGCC
CGGACGCTCAGGACAGCGGCCCGCTGCTCATAAGACTCGGCCTTAGAACCCCAGTATCAGCAGAAGGACA
TTTTAGGACGGGACTTGGGTGACTCTAGGGCACTGGTTTTCTTTCCAGAGAGCGGAACAGGCGAGGAAAA
GTAGTCCCTTCTCGGCGATTCTGCGGAGGGATCTCCGTGGGGCGGTGAACGCCGATGATTATATAAGGAC
GCGCCGGGTGTGGCACAGCTAGTTCCGTCGCAGCCGGGATTTGGGTCGCGGTTCTTGTTTGTGGATCGCT
GTGATCGTCACTTGGTGAGTAGCGGGCTGCTGGGCTGGCCGGGGCTTTCGTGGCCGCCGGGCCGCTCGGT
GGGACGGAAGCGTGTGGAGAGACCGCCAAGGGCTGTAGTCTGGGTCCGCGAGCAAGGTTGCCCTGAACTG
GGGGTTGGGGGGAGCGCAGCAAAATGGCGGCTGTTCCCGAGTCTTGAATGGAAGACGCTTGTGAGGCGGG
CTGTGAGGTCGTTGAAACAAGGTGGGGGGCATGGTGGGCGGCAAGAACCCAAGGTCTTGAGCCCTTCGCT
AATGCGGGAAAGCTCTTATTCGGGTGAGATGGGCTGGGCACCATCTGGGGACCCTGACGTGAAGTTTGTC
ACTGACTGGAGAACTCGGTTTGTCGTCTGTTGCGGGGGCGGCAGTTATGGCGGTGCCGTTGGGCAGTGCA
CCCGTACCTTTGGGAGCGCGCGCCCTCGTCGTGTCGTGACGTCACCCGTTCTGTTGGCTTATAATGCAGG
GTGGGGCCACCTGCCGGTAGGTGTGCGGTAGGCTTTTCTCCGTCGCAGGACGCAGGGTTCGGGCCTAGGG
TAGGCTCTCCTGAATCGACAGGCGCCGGACCTCTGGTGAGGGGAGGGATAAGTGAGGCGTCAGTTTCTTT
GGTCGGTTTTATGTACCTATCTTCTTAAGTAGCTGAAGCTCCGGTTTTGAACTATGCGCTCGGGGTTGGC
GAGTGTGTTTTGTGAAGTTTTTTAGGCACCTTTTGAAATGTAATCATTTGGGTCAATATGTAATTTTCAG
TGTTAGACTTGTAAATTGTCCGCTAAATTCTGGCCGTTTTTGGCTTTTTTGTTAGACAACATGGGTAAAA
AGCCTGAACTCACCGCGACGTCTGTCGAGAAGTTTCTGATCGAAAAGTTCGACAGCGTCTCCGACCTGAT
GCAGCTCTCGGAGGGCGAAGAATCTCGTGCTTTCAGCTTCGATGTAGGAGGGCGTGGATATGTCCTGCGG
GTAAATAGCTGCGCCGATGGTTTCTACAAAGATCGTTATGTTTATCGGCACTTTGCATCCGCCGCGCTCC
CGATTCCGGAAGTGCTTGACATTGGGGAGTTCAGCGAGAGCCTGACCTATTGCATCTCCCGCCGTGCACA
GGGTGTCACGTTGCAAGACCTGCCTGAAACCGAACTGCCCGCTGTTCTGCAGCCGGTCGCGGAGGCAATG
GATGCCATCGCTGCCGCCGATCTTAGCCAGACGAGCGGGTTCGGCCCATTCGGACCGCAAGGAATCGGTC
AATACACTACATGGCGTGATTTCATATGCGCGATTGCTGATCCCCATGTGTATCACTGGCAAACTGTGAT
GGACGACACCGTCAGTGCGTCCGTCGCGCAGGCTCTCGATGAGCTGATGCTTTGGGCCGAGGACTGCCCC
GAAGTCCGGCACCTCGTGCACGCGGATTTCGGCTCCAACAATGTCCTGACGGACAATGGCCGCATAACAG
CGGTCATTGACTGGAGCGAGGCGATGTTCGGGGATTCCCAATACGAGGTCGCCAACATCTTCTTCTGGAG
GCCGTGGTTGGCTTGTATGGAGCAGCAGACGCGCTACTTCGAGCGGAGGCATCCGGAGCTTGCAGGATCG
CCCCGGCTCCGGGCGTATATGCTCCGCATTGGTCTTGACCAACTCTATCAGAGCTTGGTTGACGGCAATT
TCGATGATGCAGCTTGGGCGCAGGGTCGATGCGACGCAATCGTCCGATCCGGAGCCGGGACTGTCGGGCG
TACACAAATCGCCCGCAGAAGCGCCGCCGTCTGGACCGATGGCTGTGTAGAAGTACTCGCCGATAGTGGA
AACCGACGCCCCAGCACTCGTCCGAGGGCAAAGGAATAAGCTAGTATGTAAGCCTAGTCTTAGATAATAA
AATCGCTATCCATCGAAGATGGATGTGTGTTGGTTTTTTGTGTGTGTAACGCTAGGCGCGCCTGGTGTAC
CGAGAACGATCCTCTCAGTGCGAGTCTCGACGATCCATATCGTTGCTTGGCAGTCAGCCAGTCGGAATCC
AGCTTGGGACCCAGGAAGTCCAATCGTCAGATATTGTACTCAAGCCTGGTCACGGCAGCGTACCGATCTG
TTTAAACCTAGATATTGATAGTCTGATCGGTCAACGTATAATCGAGTCCTAGCTTTTGCAAACATCTATC
AAGAGACAGGATCAGCAGGAGGCTTTCGCATGAGTATTCAACATTTCCGTGTCGCCCTTATTCCCTTTTT
TGCGGCATTTTGCCTTCCTGTTTTTGCTCACCCAGAAACGCTGGTGAAAGTAAAAGATGCTGAAGATCAG
TTGGGTGCGCGAGTGGGTTACATCGAACTGGATCTCAACAGCGGTAAGATCCTTGAGAGTTTTCGCCCCG
AAGAACGCTTTCCAATGATGAGCACTTTTAAAGTTCTGCTATGTGGCGCGGTATTATCCCGTATTGACGC
CGGGCAAGAGCAACTCGGTCGCCGCATACACTATTCTCAGAATGACTTGGTTGAGTATTCACCAGTCACA
GAAAAGCATCTTACGGATGGCATGACAGTAAGAGAATTATGCAGTGCTGCCATAACCATGAGTGATAACA
CTGCGGCCAACTTACTTCTGACAACGATTGGAGGACCGAAGGAGCTAACCGCTTTTTTGCACAACATGGG
GGATCATGTAACTCGCCTTGATCGTTGGGAACCGGAGCTGAATGAAGCCATACCAAACGACGAGCGTGAC
ACCACGATGCCTGTAGCAATGGCAACAACCTTGCGTAAACTATTAACTGGCGAACTACTTACTCTAGCTT
CCCGGCAACAGTTGATAGACTGGATGGAGGCGGATAAAGTTGCAGGACCACTTCTGCGCTCGGCCCTTCC
GGCTGGCTGGTTTATTGCTGATAAATCTGGAGCCGGTGAGCGTGGGTCTCGCGGTATCATTGCAGCACTG
GGGCCAGATGGTAAGCCCTCCCGTATCGTAGTTATCTACACGACGGGGAGTCAGGCAACTATGGATGAAC
GAAATAGACAGATCGCTGAGATAGGTGCCTCACTGATTAAGCATTGGTAACCGATTCTAGGTGCATTGGC
GCAGAAAAAAATGCCTGATGCGACGCTGCGCGTCTTATACTCCCACATATGCCAGATTCAGCAACGGATA
CGGCTTCCCCAACTTGCCCACTTCCATACGTGTCCTCCTTACCAGAAATTTATCCTTAAGATCGTTTAAA
CTCGACTCTGGCTCTATCGAATCTCCGTCGTTTCGAGCTTACGCGAACAGCCGTGGCGCTCATTTGCTCG
TCGGGCATCGAATCTCGTCAGCTATCGTCAGCTTACCTTTTTGGCAGCGATCGCGGCTCCCGACATCTTG
GACCATTAGCTCCACAGGTATCTTCTTCCCTCTAGTGGTCATAACAGCAGCTTCAGCTACCTCTCAATTC
AAAAAACCCCTCAAGACCCGTTTAGAGGCCCCAAGGGGTTATGCTATCAATCGTTGCGTTACACACACAA
AAAACCAACACACATCCATCTTCGATGGATAGCGATTTTATTATCTAACTGCTGATCGAGTGTAGCCAGA
TCTAGTAATCAATTACGGGGTCATTAGTTCATAGCCCATATATGGAGTTCCGCGTTACATAACTTACGGT
AAATGGCCCGCCTGGCTGACCGCCCAACGACCCCCGCCCATTGACGTCAATAATGACGTATGTTCCCATA
GTAACGCCAATAGGGACTTTCCATTGACGTCAATGGGTGGAGTATTTACGGTAAACTGCCCACTTGGCAG
TACATCAAGTGTATCATATGCCAAGTACGCCCCCTATTGACGTCAATGACGGTAAATGGCCCGCCTGGCA
TTATGCCCAGTACATGACCTTATGGGACTTTCCTACTTGGCAGTACATCTACGTATTAGTCATCGCTATT
ACCATGCTGATGCGGTTTTGGCAGTACATCAATGGGCGTGGATAGCGGTTTGACTCACGGGGATTTCCAA
GTCTCCACCCCATTGACGTCAATGGGAGTTTGTTTTGGCACCAAAATCAACGGGACTTTCCAAAATGTCG
TAACAACTCCGCCCCATTGACGCAAATGGGCGGTAGGCGTGTACGGTGGGAGGTCTATATAAGCAGAGCT
GGTTTAGTGAACCGTCAGATCAGATCTTTGTCGATCCTACCATCCACTCGACACACCCGCCAGCGGCCGC
Features (pLannotate 1.2.2; 20 found; start..end, strand, type, name):
    362..688     +  CDS            trxA: THIO_ECO57 - Experimental evidence at protein level: Swiss-Prot protein existence level 1. Participates in various redox reactions through the reversible oxidation of its active center dithiol to a disulfide and catalyzes dithiol-disulfide exchange reactions. From Escherichia coli O157:H7.
    710..727     +  CDS            6xHis: 6xHis affinity tag
    820..941     -  polyA_signal   SV40 poly(A) signal: SV40 polyadenylation signal
    964..1033    -  CDS            large T antigen (fragment): large T antigen from SV40 (simian virus 40)
   1056..1102    +  terminator     T7 terminator: transcription terminator for bacteriophage T7 RNA polymerase
   1132..1268    +  terminator     rrnG terminator: transcription terminator from the E. coli ribosomal RNA rrnG operon (Albrechtsen et al., 1991)
   1313..1384    +  misc_feature   3' β-globin insulator: insulator downstream of the human β-globin locus (Farrell et al., 2002)
   1610..2198    -  rep_origin     ori: high-copy-number ColE1/pMB1/pBR322/pUC origin of replication
   2370..2434    -  CDS            bla(M) (fragment): β-lactamase lacking the signal sequence; bla(M); allows cytosolic expression of β-lactamase
   2698..3907    +  promoter       UbC promoter: human ubiquitin C promoter
   3917..4938    +  CDS            HygR (fragment): hygromycin B phosphotransferase confers resistance to hygromycin
   4966..5014    +  polyA_signal   poly(A) signal: synthetic polyadenylation signal
   5280..6140    +  CDS            AmpR: β-lactamase; bla; confers resistance to ampicillin, carbenicillin, and related antibiotics
   6153..6289    +  terminator     rrnG terminator: transcription terminator from the E. coli ribosomal RNA rrnG operon (Albrechtsen et al., 1991)
   6434..6505    +  misc_feature   5' β-globin insulator: insulator upstream of the human β-globin locus (Farrell et al., 2002)
   6510..6556    -  terminator     T7 terminator: transcription terminator for bacteriophage T7 RNA polymerase
   6574..6622    -  polyA_signal   poly(A) signal: synthetic polyadenylation signal
   6703..7006    +  enhancer       CMV enhancer: human cytomegalovirus immediate early enhancer
   7079..7096    -  promoter       CMV promoter (fragment): human cytomegalovirus (CMV) immediate early promoter
   7159..7210    +  promoter       CMVd2 promoter: truncated human cytomegalovirus (CMV) immediate early promoter that yields moderately reduced expression relative to the full-length promoter
