[The description below was written by a language model from this plasmid's Addgene catalogue record and pLannotate feature annotations shown in this document.]
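Description:
pGBW-m4133429 is a mammalian expression plasmid built on the pTwist_CMV_Hygro_6 backbone for producing wild-type SARS-CoV-2 nsp9, a mature product of the ORF1ab polyprotein. It is propagated in E. coli as a high-copy plasmid through a ColE1/pUC-type origin and selected with ampicillin via a full-length β-lactamase gene. For selection in mammalian cells it carries a separate cassette in which the human ubiquitin C promoter drives hygromycin B phosphotransferase, followed by a synthetic polyadenylation signal.

The expression unit begins with the CMV immediate-early enhancer and promoter elements near the end of the numbered sequence and continues across the circular junction. The nsp9 coding region itself was not annotated by the automated feature table, but the unannotated stretch between the promoter and the first annotated feature is consistent with the roughly 330 bp insert listed in the catalogue. Directly downstream lies E. coli thioredoxin (trxA) followed by a 6xHis tag. The catalogue describes the fusion as a C-terminal, TEV-cleavable TRX tag supplied by the backbone. The TEV site is not annotated, and the His tag is seen only in the feature table. Thioredoxin is commonly used to aid solubility, the His tag permits affinity purification, and TEV cleavage would allow the fusion partner to be removed. An SV40 polyadenylation signal sits downstream of the open reading frame, although it is annotated on the opposite strand. The cassette is bracketed by bacterial terminators (T7 and rrnG) and short β-globin insulator elements, which help isolate it from neighbouring transcription units.

The record supports transient or hygromycin-selected stable expression of tagged nsp9 in mammalian cells, for example for purification or for functional study of this viral protein.
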