Addgene plasmid #152699: pGBW-m4133429
Purpose: Mammalian expression plasmid for SARS-CoV-2 nsp9
Depositing lab: Ginkgo Bioworks & Benjie Chen. Depositing organization: Ginkgo Bioworks.
Backbone
  Vector backbone: pTwist_CMV_Hygro_6
  Backbone size w/o insert (bp): 6525
  Vector type: Mammalian Expression
  Selectable markers: Hygromycin
Growth in bacteria
  Bacterial resistance: Ampicillin, 100 μg/mL
  Growth temperature: 37°C
  Growth strain: DH5alpha
  Copy number: High Copy
Gene/Insert
  Gene/Insert name: SARS-CoV-2 nsp9
  Species: Severe acute respiratory syndrome coronavirus 2
  Insert size (bp): 332
  Mutation: wt
  Entrez Gene: ORF1ab (a.k.a. GU280_gp01)
  Promoter: CMV
  Tag / fusion protein: Cleavable TEV;TRX (C terminal on backbone)
  Cloning method: Unknown
Resource information
  A portion of this plasmid was derived from a plasmid made by: GinkgoBioworks
Depositor comments: NCBI reference sequence: YP_009725305.1
How to cite: pGBW-m4133429 was a gift from Ginkgo Bioworks & Benjie Chen (Addgene plasmid # 152699 ; http://n2t.net/addgene:152699 ; RRID:Addgene_152699)
